Addgene plasmid #138296: pMtb MCM
Purpose: Expression of Mtb MCM small and large subunit
Depositing lab: Ruma Banerjee. Depositing organization: University of Michigan. Publication: Itaconyl-CoA forms a stable biradical in methylmalonyl-CoA mutase and derails its activity and repair. Ruetz M, Campanello GC, Purchal M, Shen H, McDevitt L, Gouda H, Wakabayashi S, Zhu J, Rubin EJ, Warncke K, Mootha VK, Koutmos M, Banerjee R. Science. 2019 Nov 1;366(6465):589-593. doi: 10.1126/science.aay0934. PubMed 31672889.
Backbone
  Vector backbone: pETduet-1
  Backbone manufacturer: Novagen
  Backbone size w/o insert (bp): 5420
  Total vector size (bp): 9520
  Vector type: Bacterial Expression
Growth in bacteria
  Bacterial resistance: Ampicillin, 100 μg/mL
  Growth temperature: 37°C
  Growth strain: DH5alpha
  Copy number: Unknown
Gene/Insert 1
  Gene/Insert name: mutA (alt name: Rv1492)
  Species: M. tuberculosis
  Insert size (bp): 1893
  Mutation: inserted TEV cleavage site between His-tag and mutA
  GenBank ID: NP_216008.1 NP_216008.1
  Promoter: T7
  Tag / fusion protein: His tag (N terminal on backbone); TEV cleavage site
  Cloning method: Restriction Enzyme; 5′ cloning site BamHI (destroyed during cloning); 3′ cloning site HindIII (not destroyed)
  Sequencing primers: 5′ ttgtacacggccgcataatc; 3′ gattatgcggccgtgtacaa
Gene/Insert 2
  Gene/Insert name: mutB (alt name: Rv1493)
  Species: M. tuberculosis
  Insert size (bp): 2253
  GenBank ID: NP_216009.1 NP_216009.1
  Promoter: T7
  Cloning method: Restriction Enzyme; 5′ cloning site NdeI (not destroyed); 3′ cloning site BamHI (destroyed during cloning)
  Sequencing primers: 5′ ttgtacacggccgcataatc; 3′ T7 terminal
Terms and licenses: Academic/Nonprofit Terms; Industry Terms: Not Available to Industry
How to cite: pMtb MCM was a gift from Ruma Banerjee (Addgene plasmid # 138296 ; http://n2t.net/addgene:138296 ; RRID:Addgene_138296)
