[The description below was written by a language model from this plasmid's Addgene catalogue record and pLannotate feature annotations shown in this document.]
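Description:
pMtb MCM is a bacterial co-expression plasmid built on the Novagen pETDuet-1 backbone and designed to produce both subunits of Mycobacterium tuberculosis methylmalonyl-CoA mutase (MCM) in E. coli. The catalogue lists a total size of about 9.5 kb, consistent with the 9,505 nt sequenced record. It replicates from a ColE1/pBR322-type origin accompanied by the bom region and the rop gene, which generally holds copy number down, although the record lists copy number as unknown. Selection is by ampicillin through the β-lactamase gene, and an f1 origin is also present. Short annotated tetracycline-resistance fragments appear to be non-functional backbone remnants.

The payload consists of two tandem expression units in the same orientation, each driven by a T7 promoter with an adjacent lac operator. The plasmid-borne lacI gene supplies repressor, so expression requires a host providing T7 RNA polymerase and is inducible with IPTG. The first unit encodes mutA (Rv1492), the small subunit, fused to the backbone's N-terminal His tag. A TEV protease cleavage site was inserted between tag and protein so the tag can be removed after affinity purification. The second unit encodes mutB (Rv1493), the large subunit, with no tag listed. The S-Tag fragment annotated downstream lies beyond the mutB coding sequence and is not recorded as part of the product. A single T7 terminator follows the second cassette. Co-expression allows the untagged large subunit to be recovered together with the His-tagged small subunit. The associated publication concerns the effects of itaconyl-CoA on MCM activity and repair, which points to use in producing recombinant enzyme for such studies.
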