Features (pLannotate 1.2.2; 22 found; start..end, strand, type, name):
      1..19      +  promoter       T7 promoter: promoter for bacteriophage T7 RNA polymerase
     20..44      +  protein_bind   lac operator: The lac repressor binds to the lac operator to inhibit transcription in E. coli. This inhibition can be relieved by adding lactose or isopropyl-β-D-thiogalactopyranoside (IPTG). lac repressor encoded by lacI
     59..81      +  RBS            RBS: efficient ribosome binding site from bacteriophage T7 gene 10 (Olins and Rangwala, 1989)
    154..1995    +  CDS            mutA: MUTA_MYCTU - Experimental evidence at protein level: Swiss-Prot protein existence level 1. Catalyzes the isomerization of succinyl-CoA to methylmalonyl- CoA during synthesis of propionate from tricarboxylic acid-cycle intermediates. From Mycobacterium tuberculosis (strain ATCC 25618 / H37Rv).
   2068..2086    +  promoter       T7 promoter: promoter for bacteriophage T7 RNA polymerase
   2087..2111    +  protein_bind   lac operator: The lac repressor binds to the lac operator to inhibit transcription in E. coli. This inhibition can be relieved by adding lactose or isopropyl-β-D-thiogalactopyranoside (IPTG). lac repressor encoded by lacI
   2157..4406    +  CDS            mutB (sequence withheld): MUTB_MYCTU - Experimental evidence at protein level: Swiss-Prot protein existence level 1. Catalyzes the isomerization of succinyl-CoA to methylmalonyl- CoA during synthesis of propionate from tricarboxylic acid-cycle intermediates. From Mycobacterium tuberculosis (strain ATCC 25618 / H37Rv).
   4471..4512    +  CDS            S-Tag (fragment): affinity and epitope tag derived from pancreatic ribonuclease A
   4542..4559    +  CDS            SET1 (fragment): solubility-enhancement tag derived from T7 phage gene 10B
   4567..4614    +  terminator     T7 terminator: transcription terminator for bacteriophage T7 RNA polymerase
   4651..5106    +  rep_origin     f1 ori (sequence partly withheld): f1 bacteriophage origin of replication; arrow indicates direction of (+) strand synthesis
   5221..6081    -  CDS            AmpR: β-lactamase; bla; confers resistance to ampicillin, carbenicillin, and related antibiotics
   6082..6174    -  promoter       AmpR promoter: bla
   6255..6843    +  rep_origin     ori: high-copy-number ColE1/pMB1/pBR322/pUC origin of replication
   7029..7168    -  misc_feature   bom: basis of mobility region from pBR322
   7270..7461    -  CDS            rop: Rop protein, which maintains plasmids at low copy number; rop
   7478..7858    +  CDS            YPB1_ECOLX: Protein predicted: Swiss-Prot protein existence level 4. From Escherichia coli.
   7920..7984    -  CDS            TcR (fragment): tetracycline efflux protein; tet; confers resistance to tetracycline
   7999..8020    -  protein_bind   CAP binding site: CAP binding activates transcription in the presence of cAMP. E. coli catabolite activator protein
   8033..9115    -  CDS            lacI: lac repressor; lacI; The lac repressor binds to the lac operator to inhibit transcription in E. coli. This inhibition can be relieved by adding lactose or isopropyl-β-D-thiogalactopyranoside (IPTG).
   9116..9193    -  promoter       lacI promoter: lacI
   9201..9480    -  CDS            TcR (fragment): tetracycline efflux protein; tet; confers resistance to tetracycline
>Addgene plasmid #138296 | pMtb MCM | addgene full sequence | sequence record 292603 | Addgene NGS Result
TAATACGACTCACTATAGGGGAATTGTGAGCGGATAACAATTCCCCTCTAGAAATAATTTTGTTTAACTT
TAAGAAGGAGATATACCATGGGCAGCAGCCATCACCATCATCACCACAGCCAGGATCCTGAGAACCTGTA
CTTCCAGAGCGTGTCCATTGATGTACCCGAGCGTGCCGACCTAGAACAGGTTCGCGGGCGCTGGCGCAAC
GCGGTTGCCGGTGTGCTGTCCAAGAGCAACCGTACCGACTCAGCACAACTCGGCGATCACCCCGAGCGGC
TGCTGGATACCCAGACCGCTGACGGGTTCGCCATCCGGGCCCTCTACACCGCGTTCGACGAGCTCCCGGA
GCCGCCGTTGCCGGGCCAGTGGCCCTTTGTGCGCGGCGGAGACCCGCTGCGCGACGTGCATTCCGGCTGG
AAGGTCGCCGAGGCGTTTCCCGCCAACGGTGCGACGGCCGACACCAACGCGGCGGTGCTGGCCGCGCTCG
GCGAGGGGGTCAGCGCGCTGCTGATCCGGGTGGGGGAGTCGGGTGTGGCGCCTGACCGGCTCACGGCGCT
GCTGTCCGGGGTGTATCTGAACCTGGCGCCGGTCATCCTCGACGCCGGCGCCGACTACCGCCCGGCCTGC
GACGTCATGCTGGCGCTGGTCGCCCAGCTCGATCCCGGCCAGCGCGACACCCTGTCGATCGACCTGGGCG
CCGACCCGCTGACGGCGTCGCTGCGCGATCGTCCCGCCCCGCCGATCGAGGAGGTCGTCGCGGTCGCATC
CCGGGCGGCCGGCGAACGTGGGCTTCGTGCGATCACCGTCGACGGACCGGCCTTCCACAACCTGGGCGCG
ACCGCGGCCACCGAACTCGCGGCCACCGTCGCGGCCGCGGTGGCCTACCTGCGGGTGCTCACCGAATCCG
GGCTCGTGGTGAGTGACGCGCTGCGGCAGATCAGCTTCCGGCTCGCCGCCGACGACGACCAGTTCATGAC
GCTGGCCAAGATGCGGGCTCTACGTCAACTGTGGGCGCGGGTCGCCGAGGTCGTGGGCGACCCGGGTGGC
GGCGCGGCCGTCGTGCACGCGGAGACGTCGCTACCGATGATGACCCAGCGTGATCCGTGGGTGAACATGC
TGCGCTGCACGCTGGCGGCCTTCGGCGCCGGTGTCGGTGGCGCGGACACCGTGCTGGTGCACCCGTTCGA
CGTGGCGATTCCCGGCGGCTTTCCCGGCACGGCGGCCGGCTTTGCGCGCCGGATCGCTCGCAACACCCAA
CTGCTGCTTTTAGAAGAGTCGCATGTCGGCAGGGTGCTCGATCCCGCCGGCGGGTCGTGGTTCGTCGAAG
AGCTCACCGACCGGCTGGCTCGGCGCGCCTGGCAGCGTTTCCAGGCCATCGAGGCCCGTGGCGGCTTCGT
CGAGGCCCACGACTTCCTGGCCGGCCAGATCGCCGAGTGCGCCGCCCGCCGCGCCGACGACATCGCCCAT
CGGCGCCTGGCGATCACCGGCGTCAACGAATACCCGAACCTGGGCGAACCCGCGCTGCCGCCCGGTGATC
CGACATCGCCGGTGCGCCGCTACGCTGCCGGATTCGAAGCATTGCGCGATCGATCCGATCACCACCTAGC
CCGCACTGGCGCACGGCCGCGGGTGCTGTTGCTGCCGTTGGGTCCGCTGGCCGAGCACAACATCCGGACG
ACCTTCGCCACCAACCTGCTGGCGTCCGGCGGCATCGAGGCGATCGACCCGGGAACGGTTGATGCGGGCA
CCGTCGGGAATGCCGTTGCCGATGCCGGTTCGCCCAGCGTTGCCGTGATCTGCGGCACCGATGCGCGCTA
CCGGGACGAGGTTGCCGACATTGTGCAAGCGGCCCGAGCCGCCGGTGTTTCGAGGGTGTACCTCGCGGGT
CCCGAGAAGGCGTTGGGAGATGCCGCACACCGGCCCGACGAGTTTTTGACCGCGAAAATCAATGTGGTGC
AAGCCTTGTCGAATCTGCTGACGCGGTTGGGGGCCTAAGCTTGCGGCCGCATAATGCTTAAGTCGAACAG
AAAGTAATCGTATTGTACACGGCCGCATAATCGAAATTAATACGACTCACTATAGGGGAATTGTGAGCGG
ATAACAATTCCCCATCTTAGTATATTAGTTAAGTATAAGAAGGAGATATACATATG
[2250 nt withheld, positions 2157-4406]
TAGGGATCTCAATTGGATATCGGCCGGCCACGCGATCGCTGACGTCGGTACCCTCGAGTCTGGTAAAGAA
ACCGCTGCTGCGAAATTTGAACGCCAGCACATGGACTCGTCTACTAGCGCAGCTTAATTAACCTAGGCTG
CTGCCACCGCTGAGCAATAACTAGCATAACCCCTTGGGGCCTCTAAACGGGTCTTGAGGGGTTTTTTGCT
GAAAGGAGGAACTATATCCGGATTGGCGAATGGG
[124 nt withheld, positions 4651-4774]
C
[91 nt withheld, positions 4776-4866]
A
[49 nt withheld, positions 4868-4916]
CCTTTGACGTTGGAGTCCACGTTCTTT
[37 nt withheld, positions 4944-4980]
ACCCTATCTCGGTCTATTCTTTTGATTTATAAGGGATTTTGCCGATTTCGGCCTATTGGTTAAAAAATGA
GCTGATTTAACAAAAATTTAACGCGAATTTTAACAAAATATTAACGTTTACAATTTCTGGCGGCACGATG
GCATGAGATTATCAAAAAGGATCTTCACCTAGATCCTTTTAAATTAAAAATGAAGTTTTAAATCAATCTA
AAGTATATATGAGTAAACTTGGTCTGACAGTTACCAATGCTTAATCAGTGAGGCACCTATCTCAGCGATC
TGTCTATTTCGTTCATCCATAGTTGCCTGACTCCCCGTCGTGTAGATAACTACGATACGGGAGGGCTTAC
CATCTGGCCCCAGTGCTGCAATGATACCGCGAGACCCACGCTCACCGGCTCCAGATTTATCAGCAATAAA
CCAGCCAGCCGGAAGGGCCGAGCGCAGAAGTGGTCCTGCAACTTTATCCGCCTCCATCCAGTCTATTAAT
TGTTGCCGGGAAGCTAGAGTAAGTAGTTCGCCAGTTAATAGTTTGCGCAACGTTGTTGCCATTGCTACAG
GCATCGTGGTGTCACGCTCGTCGTTTGGTATGGCTTCATTCAGCTCCGGTTCCCAACGATCAAGGCGAGT
TACATGATCCCCCATGTTGTGCAAAAAAGCGGTTAGCTCCTTCGGTCCTCCGATCGTTGTCAGAAGTAAG
TTGGCCGCAGTGTTATCACTCATGGTTATGGCAGCACTGCATAATTCTCTTACTGTCATGCCATCCGTAA
GATGCTTTTCTGTGACTGGTGAGTACTCAACCAAGTCATTCTGAGAATAGTGTATGCGGCGACCGAGTTG
CTCTTGCCCGGCGTCAATACGGGATAATACCGCGCCACATAGCAGAACTTTAAAAGTGCTCATCATTGGA
AAACGTTCTTCGGGGCGAAAACTCTCAAGGATCTTACCGCTGTTGAGATCCAGTTCGATGTAACCCACTC
GTGCACCCAACTGATCTTCAGCATCTTTTACTTTCACCAGCGTTTCTGGGTGAGCAAAAACAGGAAGGCA
AAATGCCGCAAAAAAGGGAATAAGGGCGACACGGAAATGTTGAATACTCATACTCTTCCTTTTTCAATCA
TGATTGAAGCATTTATCAGGGTTATTGTCTCATGAGCGGATACATATTTGAATGTATTTAGAAAAATAAA
CAAATAGGTCATGACCAAAATCCCTTAACGTGAGTTTTCGTTCCACTGAGCGTCAGACCCCGTAGAAAAG
ATCAAAGGATCTTCTTGAGATCCTTTTTTTCTGCGCGTAATCTGCTGCTTGCAAACAAAAAAACCACCGC
TACCAGCGGTGGTTTGTTTGCCGGATCAAGAGCTACCAACTCTTTTTCCGAAGGTAACTGGCTTCAGCAG
AGCGCAGATACCAAATACTGTCCTTCTAGTGTAGCCGTAGTTAGGCCACCACTTCAAGAACTCTGTAGCA
CCGCCTACATACCTCGCTCTGCTAATCCTGTTACCAGTGGCTGCTGCCAGTGGCGATAAGTCGTGTCTTA
CCGGGTTGGACTCAAGACGATAGTTACCGGATAAGGCGCAGCGGTCGGGCTGAACGGGGGGTTCGTGCAC
ACAGCCCAGCTTGGAGCGAACGACCTACACCGAACTGAGATACCTACAGCGTGAGCTATGAGAAAGCGCC
ACGCTTCCCGAAGGGAGAAAGGCGGACAGGTATCCGGTAAGCGGCAGGGTCGGAACAGGAGAGCGCACGA
GGGAGCTTCCAGGGGGAAACGCCTGGTATCTTTATAGTCCTGTCGGGTTTCGCCACCTCTGACTTGAGCG
TCGATTTTTGTGATGCTCGTCAGGGGGGCGGAGCCTATGGAAAAACGCCAGCAACGCGGCCTTTTTACGG
TTCCTGGCCTTTTGCTGGCCTTTTGCTCACATGTTCTTTCCTGCGTTATCCCCTGATTCTGTGGATAACC
GTATTACCGCCTTTGAGTGAGCTGATACCGCTCGCCGCAGCCGAACGACCGAGCGCAGCGAGTCAGTGAG
CGAGGAAGCGGAAGAGCGCCTGATGCGGTATTTTCTCCTTACGCATCTGTGCGGTATTTCACACCGCAAT
GGTGCACTCTCAGTACAATCTGCTCTGATGCCGCATAGTTAAGCCAGTATACACTCCGCTATCGCTACGT
GACTGGGTCATGGCTGCGCCCCGACACCCGCCAACACCCGCTGACGCGCCCTGACGGGCTTGTCTGCTCC
CGGCATCCGCTTACAGACAAGCTGTGACCGTCTCCGGGAGCTGCATGTGTCAGAGGTTTTCACCGTCATC
ACCGAAACGCGCGAGGCAGCTGCGGTAAAGCTCATCAGCGTGGTCGTGAAGCGATTCACAGATGTCTGCC
TGTTCATCCGCGTCCAGCTCGTTGAGTTTCTCCAGAAGCGTTAATGTCTGGCTTCTGATAAAGCGGGCCA
TGTTAAGGGCGGTTTTTTCCTGTTTGGTCACTGATGCCTCCGTGTAAGGGGGATTTCTGTTCATGGGGGT
AATGATACCGATGAAACGAGAGAGGATGCTCACGATACGGGTTACTGATGATGAACATGCCCGGTTACTG
GAACGTTGTGAGGGTAAACAACTGGCGGTATGGATGCGGCGGGACCAGAGAAAAATCACTCAGGGTCAAT
GCCAGCGCTTCGTTAATACAGATGTAGGTGTTCCACAGGGTAGCCAGCAGCATCCTGCGATGCAGATCCG
GAACATAATGGTGCAGGGCGCTGACTTCCGCGTTTCCAGACTTTACGAAACACGGAAACCGAAGACCATT
CATGTTGTTGCTCAGGTCGCAGACGTTTTGCAGCAGCAGTCGCTTCACGTTCGCTCGCGTATCGGTGATT
CATTCTGCTAACCAGTAAGGCAACCCCGCCAGCCTAGCCGGGTCCTCAACGACAGGAGCACGATCATGCT
AGTCATGCCCCGCGCCCACCGGAAGGAGCTGACTGGGTTGAAGGCTCTCAAGGGCATCGGTCGAGATCCC
GGTGCCTAATGAGTGAGCTAACTTACATTAATTGCGTTGCGCTCACTGCCCGCTTTCCAGTCGGGAAACC
TGTCGTGCCAGCTGCATTAATGAATCGGCCAACGCGCGGGGAGAGGCGGTTTGCGTATTGGGCGCCAGGG
TGGTTTTTCTTTTCACCAGTGAGACGGGCAACAGCTGATTGCCCTTCACCGCCTGGCCCTGAGAGAGTTG
CAGCAAGCGGTCCACGCTGGTTTGCCCCAGCAGGCGAAAATCCTGTTTGATGGTGGTTAACGGCGGGATA
TAACATGAGCTGTCTTCGGTATCGTCGTATCCCACTACCGAGATGTCCGCACCAACGCGCAGCCCGGACT
CGGTAATGGCGCGCATTGCGCCCAGCGCCATCTGATCGTTGGCAACCAGCATCGCAGTGGGAACGATGCC
CTCATTCAGCATTTGCATGGTTTGTTGAAAACCGGACATGGCACTCCAGTCGCCTTCCCGTTCCGCTATC
GGCTGAATTTGATTGCGAGTGAGATATTTATGCCAGCCAGCCAGACGCAGACGCGCCGAGACAGAACTTA
ATGGGCCCGCTAACAGCGCGATTTGCTGGTGACCCAATGCGACCAGATGCTCCACGCCCAGTCGCGTACC
GTCTTCATGGGAGAAAATAATACTGTTGATGGGTGTCTGGTCAGAGACATCAAGAAATAACGCCGGAACA
TTAGTGCAGGCAGCTTCCACAGCAATGGCATCCTGGTCATCCAGCGGATAGTTAATGATCAGCCCACTGA
CGCGTTGCGCGAGAAGATTGTGCACCGCCGCTTTACAGGCTTCGACGCCGCTTCGTTCTACCATCGACAC
CACCACGCTGGCACCCAGTTGATCGGCGCGAGATTTAATCGCCGCGACAATTTGCGACGGCGCGTGCAGG
GCCAGACTGGAGGTGGCAACGCCAATCAGCAACGACTGTTTGCCCGCCAGTTGTTGTGCCACGCGGTTGG
GAATGTAATTCAGCTCCGCCATCGCCGCTTCCACTTTTTCCCGCGTTTTCGCAGAAACGTGGCTGGCCTG
GTTCACCACGCGGGAAACGGTCTGATAAGAGACACCGGCATACTCTGCGACATCGTATAACGTTACTGGT
TTCACATTCACCACCCTGAATTGACTCTCTTCCGGGCGCTATCATGCCATACCGCGAAAGGTTTTGCGCC
ATTCGATGGTGTCCGGGATCTCGACGCTCTCCCTTATGCGACTCCTGCATTAGGAAGCAGCCCAGTAGTA
GGTTGAGGCCGTTGAGCACCGCCGCCGCAAGGAATGGTGCATGCAAGGAGATGGCGCCCAACAGTCCCCC
GGCCACGGGGCCTGCCACCATACCCACGCCGAAACAAGCGCTCATGAGCCCGAAGTGGCGAGCCCGATCT
TCCCCATCGGTGATGTCGGCGATATAGGCGCCAGCAACCGCACCTGTGGCGCCGGTGATGCCGGCCACGA
TGCGTCCGGCGTAGAGGATCGAGATCGATCTCGATCCCGCGAAAT
