>Addgene plasmid #138296 | pMtb MCM | depositor partial sequence | sequence record 269398 | pMtb MCM sequence 9508 bps
GGGGAATTGTGAGCGGATAACAATTCCCCTCTAGAAATAATTTTGTTTAACTTTAAGAAGGAGATATACC
ATGGGCAGCAGCCATCACCATCATCACCACAGCCAGGATCCTGAGAACCTGTACTTCCAGAGCGTGTCCA
TTGATGTACCCGAGCGTGCCGACCTAGAACAGGTTCGCGGGCGCTGGCGCAACGCGGTTGCCGGTGTGCT
GTCCAAGAGCAACCGTACCGACTCAGCACAACTCGGCGATCACCCCGAGCGGCTGCTGGATACCCAGACC
GCTGACGGGTTCGCCATCCGGGCCCTCTACACCGCGTTCGACGAGCTCCCGGAGCCGCCGTTGCCGGGCC
AGTGGCCCTTTGTGCGCGGCGGAGACCCGCTGCGCGACGTGCATTCCGGCTGGAAGGTCGCCGAGGCGTT
TCCCGCCAACGGTGCGACGGCCGACACCAACGCGGCGGTGCTGGCCGCGCTCGGCGAGGGGGTCAGCGCG
CTGCTGATCCGGGTGGGGGAGTCGGGTGTGGCGCCTGACCGGCTCACGGCGCTGCTGTCCGGGGTGTATC
TGAACCTGGCGCCGGTCATCCTCGACGCCGGCGCCGACTACCGCCCGGCCTGCGACGTCATGCTGGCGCT
GGTCGCCCAGCTCGATCCCGGCCAGCGCGACACCCTGTCGATCGACCTGGGCGCCGACCCGCTGACGGCG
TCGCTGCGCGATCGTCCCGCCCCGCCGATCGAGGAGGTCGTCGCGGTCGCATCCCGGGCGGCCGGCGAAC
GTGGGCTTCGTGCGATCACCGTCGACGGACCGGCCTTCCACAACCTGGGCGCGACCGCGGCCACCGAACT
CGCGGCCACCGTCGCGGCCGCGGTGGCCTACCTGCGGGTGCTCACCGAATCCGGGCTCGTGGTGAGTGAC
GCGCTGCGGCAGATCAGCTTCCGGCTCGCCGCCGACGACGACCAGTTCATGACGCTGGCCAAGATGCGGG
CTCTACGTCAACTGTGGGCGCGGGTCGCCGAGGTCGTGGGCGACCCGGGTGGCGGCGCGGCCGTCGTGCA
CGCGGAGACGTCGCTACCGATGATGACCCAGCGTGATCCGTGGGTGAACATGCTGCGCTGCACGCTGGCG
GCCTTCGGCGCCGGTGTCGGTGGCGCGGACACCGTGCTGGTGCACCCGTTCGACGTGGCGATTCCCGGCG
GCTTTCCCGGCACGGCGGCCGGCTTTGCGCGCCGGATCGCTCGCAACACCCAACTGCTGCTTTTAGAAGA
GTCGCATGTCGGCAGGGTGCTCGATCCCGCCGGCGGGTCGTGGTTCGTCGAAGAGCTCACCGACCGGCTG
GCTCGGCGCGCCTGGCAGCGTTTCCAGGCCATCGAGGCCCGTGGCGGCTTCGTCGAGGCCCACGACTTCC
TGGCCGGCCAGATCGCCGAGTGCGCCGCCCGCCGCGCCGACGACATCGCCCATCGGCGCCTGGCGATCAC
CGGCGTCAACGAATACCCGAACCTGGGCGAACCCGCGCTGCCGCCCGGTGATCCGACATCGCCGGTGCGC
CGCTACGCTGCCGGATTCGAAGCATTGCGCGATCGATCCGATCACCACCTAGCCCGCACTGGCGCACGGC
CGCGGGTGCTGTTGCTGCCGTTGGGTCCGCTGGCCGAGCACAACATCCGGACGACCTTCGCCACCAACCT
GCTGGCGTCCGGCGGCATCGAGGCGATCGACCCGGGAACGGTTGATGCGGGCACCGTCGGGAATGCCGTT
GCCGATGCCGGTTCGCCCAGCGTTGCCGTGATCTGCGGCACCGATGCGCGCTACCGGGACGAGGTTGCCG
ACATTGTGCAAGCGGCCCGAGCCGCCGGTGTTTCGAGGGTGTACCTCGCGGGTCCCGAGAAGGCGTTGGG
AGATGCCGCACACCGGCCCGACGAGTTTTTGACCGCGAAAATCAATGTGGTGCAAGCCTTGTCGAATCTG
CTGACGCGGTTGGGGGCCTAAGCTTGCGGCCGCATAATGCTTAAGTCGAACAGAAAGTAATCGTATTGTA
CACGGCCGCATAATCGAAATTAATACGACTCACTATAGGGGAATTGTGAGCGGATAACAATTCCCCATCT
TAGTATATTAGTTAAGTATAAGAAGGAGATATACATATG
[2250 nt withheld, positions 2140-4389]
TAGGGATCTCAATTGGATATCGGCCGGCCACGCGATCGCTGACGTCGGTACCCTCGAGTCTGGTAAAGAA
ACCGCTGCTGCGAAATTTGAACGCCAGCACATGGACTCGTCTACTAGCGCAGCTTAATTAACCTAGGCTG
CTGCCACCGCTGAGCAATAACTAGCATAACCCCTTGGGGCCTCTAAACGGGTCTTGAGGGGTTTTTTGCT
GAAAGGAGGAACTATATCCGGATTGGCGAATGGG
[124 nt withheld, positions 4634-4757]
C
[91 nt withheld, positions 4759-4849]
A
[49 nt withheld, positions 4851-4899]
CCTTTGACGTTGGAGTCCACGTTCTTT
[37 nt withheld, positions 4927-4963]
ACCCTATCTCGGTCTATTCTTTTGATTTATAAGGGATTTTGCCGATTTCGGCCTATTGGTTAAAAAATGA
GCTGATTTAACAAAAATTTAACGCGAATTTTAACAAAATATTAACGTTTACAATTTCTGGCGGCACGATG
GCATGAGATTATCAAAAAGGATCTTCACCTAGATCCTTTTAAATTAAAAATGAAGTTTTAAATCAATCTA
AAGTATATATGAGTAAACTTGGTCTGACAGTTACCAATGCTTAATCAGTGAGGCACCTATCTCAGCGATC
TGTCTATTTCGTTCATCCATAGTTGCCTGACTCCCCGTCGTGTAGATAACTACGATACGGGAGGGCTTAC
CATCTGGCCCCAGTGCTGCAATGATACCGCGAGACCCACGCTCACCGGCTCCAGATTTATCAGCAATAAA
CCAGCCAGCCGGAAGGGCCGAGCGCAGAAGTGGTCCTGCAACTTTATCCGCCTCCATCCAGTCTATTAAT
TGTTGCCGGGAAGCTAGAGTAAGTAGTTCGCCAGTTAATAGTTTGCGCAACGTTGTTGCCATTGCTACAG
GCATCGTGGTGTCACGCTCGTCGTTTGGTATGGCTTCATTCAGCTCCGGTTCCCAACGATCAAGGCGAGT
TACATGATCCCCCATGTTGTGCAAAAAAGCGGTTAGCTCCTTCGGTCCTCCGATCGTTGTCAGAAGTAAG
TTGGCCGCAGTGTTATCACTCATGGTTATGGCAGCACTGCATAATTCTCTTACTGTCATGCCATCCGTAA
GATGCTTTTCTGTGACTGGTGAGTACTCAACCAAGTCATTCTGAGAATAGTGTATGCGGCGACCGAGTTG
CTCTTGCCCGGCGTCAATACGGGATAATACCGCGCCACATAGCAGAACTTTAAAAGTGCTCATCATTGGA
AAACGTTCTTCGGGGCGAAAACTCTCAAGGATCTTACCGCTGTTGAGATCCAGTTCGATGTAACCCACTC
GTGCACCCAACTGATCTTCAGCATCTTTTACTTTCACCAGCGTTTCTGGGTGAGCAAAAACAGGAAGGCA
AAATGCCGCAAAAAAGGGAATAAGGGCGACACGGAAATGTTGAATACTCATACTCTTCCTTTTTCAATCA
TGATTGAAGCATTTATCAGGGTTATTGTCTCATGAGCGGATACATATTTGAATGTATTTAGAAAAATAAA
CAAATAGGTCATGACCAAAATCCCTTAACGTGAGTTTTCGTTCCACTGAGCGTCAGACCCCGTAGAAAAG
ATCAAAGGATCTTCTTGAGATCCTTTTTTTCTGCGCGTAATCTGCTGCTTGCAAACAAAAAAACCACCGC
TACCAGCGGTGGTTTGTTTGCCGGATCAAGAGCTACCAACTCTTTTTCCGAAGGTAACTGGCTTCAGCAG
AGCGCAGATACCAAATACTGTCCTTCTAGTGTAGCCGTAGTTAGGCCACCACTTCAAGAACTCTGTAGCA
CCGCCTACATACCTCGCTCTGCTAATCCTGTTACCAGTGGCTGCTGCCAGTGGCGATAAGTCGTGTCTTA
CCGGGTTGGACTCAAGACGATAGTTACCGGATAAGGCGCAGCGGTCGGGCTGAACGGGGGGTTCGTGCAC
ACAGCCCAGCTTGGAGCGAACGACCTACACCGAACTGAGATACCTACAGCGTGAGCTATGAGAAAGCGCC
ACGCTTCCCGAAGGGAGAAAGGCGGACAGGTATCCGGTAAGCGGCAGGGTCGGAACAGGAGAGCGCACGA
GGGAGCTTCCAGGGGGAAACGCCTGGTATCTTTATAGTCCTGTCGGGTTTCGCCACCTCTGACTTGAGCG
TCGATTTTTGTGATGCTCGTCAGGGGGGCGGAGCCTATGGAAAAACGCCAGCAACGCGGCCTTTTTACGG
TTCCTGGCCTTTTGCTGGCCTTTTGCTCACATGTTCTTTCCTGCGTTATCCCCTGATTCTGTGGATAACC
GTATTACCGCCTTTGAGTGAGCTGATACCGCTCGCCGCAGCCGAACGACCGAGCGCAGCGAGTCAGTGAG
CGAGGAAGCGGAAGAGCGCCTGATGCGGTATTTTCTCCTTACGCATCTGTGCGGTATTTCACACCGCATA
TATGGTGCACTCTCAGTACAATCTGCTCTGATGCCGCATAGTTAAGCCAGTATACACTCCGCTATCGCTA
CGTGACTGGGTCATGGCTGCGCCCCGACACCCGCCAACACCCGCTGACGCGCCCTGACGGGCTTGTCTGC
TCCCGGCATCCGCTTACAGACAAGCTGTGACCGTCTCCGGGAGCTGCATGTGTCAGAGGTTTTCACCGTC
ATCACCGAAACGCGCGAGGCAGCTGCGGTAAAGCTCATCAGCGTGGTCGTGAAGCGATTCACAGATGTCT
GCCTGTTCATCCGCGTCCAGCTCGTTGAGTTTCTCCAGAAGCGTTAATGTCTGGCTTCTGATAAAGCGGG
CCATGTTAAGGGCGGTTTTTTCCTGTTTGGTCACTGATGCCTCCGTGTAAGGGGGATTTCTGTTCATGGG
GGTAATGATACCGATGAAACGAGAGAGGATGCTCACGATACGGGTTACTGATGATGAACATGCCCGGTTA
CTGGAACGTTGTGAGGGTAAACAACTGGCGGTATGGATGCGGCGGGACCAGAGAAAAATCACTCAGGGTC
AATGCCAGCGCTTCGTTAATACAGATGTAGGTGTTCCACAGGGTAGCCAGCAGCATCCTGCGATGCAGAT
CCGGAACATAATGGTGCAGGGCGCTGACTTCCGCGTTTCCAGACTTTACGAAACACGGAAACCGAAGACC
ATTCATGTTGTTGCTCAGGTCGCAGACGTTTTGCAGCAGCAGTCGCTTCACGTTCGCTCGCGTATCGGTG
ATTCATTCTGCTAACCAGTAAGGCAACCCCGCCAGCCTAGCCGGGTCCTCAACGACAGGAGCACGATCAT
GCTAGTCATGCCCCGCGCCCACCGGAAGGAGCTGACTGGGTTGAAGGCTCTCAAGGGCATCGGTCGAGAT
CCCGGTGCCTAATGAGTGAGCTAACTTACATTAATTGCGTTGCGCTCACTGCCCGCTTTCCAGTCGGGAA
ACCTGTCGTGCCAGCTGCATTAATGAATCGGCCAACGCGCGGGGAGAGGCGGTTTGCGTATTGGGCGCCA
GGGTGGTTTTTCTTTTCACCAGTGAGACGGGCAACAGCTGATTGCCCTTCACCGCCTGGCCCTGAGAGAG
TTGCAGCAAGCGGTCCACGCTGGTTTGCCCCAGCAGGCGAAAATCCTGTTTGATGGTGGTTAACGGCGGG
ATATAACATGAGCTGTCTTCGGTATCGTCGTATCCCACTACCGAGATGTCCGCACCAACGCGCAGCCCGG
ACTCGGTAATGGCGCGCATTGCGCCCAGCGCCATCTGATCGTTGGCAACCAGCATCGCAGTGGGAACGAT
GCCCTCATTCAGCATTTGCATGGTTTGTTGAAAACCGGACATGGCACTCCAGTCGCCTTCCCGTTCCGCT
ATCGGCTGAATTTGATTGCGAGTGAGATATTTATGCCAGCCAGCCAGACGCAGACGCGCCGAGACAGAAC
TTAATGGGCCCGCTAACAGCGCGATTTGCTGGTGACCCAATGCGACCAGATGCTCCACGCCCAGTCGCGT
ACCGTCTTCATGGGAGAAAATAATACTGTTGATGGGTGTCTGGTCAGAGACATCAAGAAATAACGCCGGA
ACATTAGTGCAGGCAGCTTCCACAGCAATGGCATCCTGGTCATCCAGCGGATAGTTAATGATCAGCCCAC
TGACGCGTTGCGCGAGAAGATTGTGCACCGCCGCTTTACAGGCTTCGACGCCGCTTCGTTCTACCATCGA
CACCACCACGCTGGCACCCAGTTGATCGGCGCGAGATTTAATCGCCGCGACAATTTGCGACGGCGCGTGC
AGGGCCAGACTGGAGGTGGCAACGCCAATCAGCAACGACTGTTTGCCCGCCAGTTGTTGTGCCACGCGGT
TGGGAATGTAATTCAGCTCCGCCATCGCCGCTTCCACTTTTTCCCGCGTTTTCGCAGAAACGTGGCTGGC
CTGGTTCACCACGCGGGAAACGGTCTGATAAGAGACACCGGCATACTCTGCGACATCGTATAACGTTACT
GGTTTCACATTCACCACCCTGAATTGACTCTCTTCCGGGCGCTATCATGCCATACCGCGAAAGGTTTTGC
GCCATTCGATGGTGTCCGGGATCTCGACGCTCTCCCTTATGCGACTCCTGCATTAGGAAGCAGCCCAGTA
GTAGGTTGAGGCCGTTGAGCACCGCCGCCGCAAGGAATGGTGCATGCAAGGAGATGGCGCCCAACAGTCC
CCCGGCCACGGGGCCTGCCACCATACCCACGCCGAAACAAGCGCTCATGAGCCCGAAGTGGCGAGCCCGA
TCTTCCCCATCGGTGATGTCGGCGATATAGGCGCCAGCAACCGCACCTGTGGCGCCGGTGATGCCGGCCA
CGATGCGTCCGGCGTAGAGGATCGAGATCGATCTCGATCCCGCGAAATTAATACGACTCACTATA
